>Addgene plasmid #185222 | pST_pvLEA22mer_mutant_22 (pBS0718) | addgene full sequence | sequence record 366855 | Addgene NGS Result
TCTCCCGATCCCCTATGGTGCACTCTCAGTACAATCTGCTCTGATGCCGCATAGTTAAGCCAGTATCTGC
TCCCTGCTTGTGTGTTGGAGGTCGCTGAGTAGTGCGCGAGCAAAATTTAAGCTACAACAAGGCAAGGCTT
GACCGACAATTGCATGAAGAATCTGCTTAGGGTTAGGCGTTTTGCGCTGCTTCGCGATGTACGGGCCAGA
TATACGCGTTGACATTGATTATTGACTAGTTATTAATAGTAATCAATTACGGGGTCATTAGTTCATAGCC
CATATATGGAGTTCCGCGTTACATAACTTACGGTAAATGGCCCGCCTGGCTGACCGCCCAACGACCCCCG
CCCATTGACGTCAATAATGACGTATGTTCCCATAGTAACGCCAATAGGGACTTTCCATTGACGTCAATGG
GTGGAGTATTTACGGTAAACTGCCCACTTGGCAGTACATCAAGTGTATCATATGCCAAGTACGCCCCCTA
TTGACGTCAATGACGGTAAATGGCCCGCCTGGCATTATGCCCAGTACATGACCTTATGGGACTTTCCTAC
TTGGCAGTACATCTACGTATTAGTCATCGCTATTACCATGGTGATGCGGTTTTGGCAGTACATCAATGGG
CGTGGATAGCGGTTTGACTCACGGGGATTTCCAAGTCTCCACCCCATTGACGTCAATGGGAGTTTGTTTT
GGCACCAAAATCAACGGGACTTTCCAAAATGTCGTAACAACTCCGCCCCATTGACGCAAATGGGCGGTAG
GCGTGTACGGTGGGAGGTCTATATAAGCAGAGCTCTCTGGCTAACTAGAGAACCCACTGCTTACTGGCTT
ATCGAAATTAATACGACTCACTATAGGGAGACCCAAGCTGGCTAGCCACCATGGACAAGGACGGAACCAA
GGAGAAGGCAGGAGAGGACAAGGACGGCACCAAGGAGAAAGCCGGGGAGTGATGAATTGCCAATTGAAAT
TTGACGGCCTATGTCACTGAAACTATCCAAACACCCCATGTCGATACTGAACGTATCGACGCATACCTCC
TTCCTTGAAAACGCACAATCATACAACTGGGCACATAATGCGTACGCCCATCTAGTACACCCATCTCTGT
AGGTCCAGTTCAAGAGCTGGAAGAGCACCCTCCACTTAGACGTGCCGTAAGATAGAGGTTAGTGAGAATA
GCCATCCAATATGAGCGTTGATAGCTAGACGAGGATAAGGCAGTGATAGAAGGGGCACCAAGCTTCATTC
GCACCCGCTGATCAGCCTCGACTGTGCCTTCTAGTTGCCAGCCATCTGTTGTTTGCCCCTCCCCCGTGCC
TTCCTTGACCCTGGAAGGTGCCACTCCCACTGTCCTTTCCTAATAAAATGAGGAAATTGCATCGCATTGT
CTGAGTAGGTGTCATTCTATTCTGGGGGGTGGGGTGGGGCAGGACAGCAAGGGGGAGGATTGGGAAGACA
ATAGCAGGCATGCTGGGGATGCGGTGGGCTCTATGGCTTCTGAGGCGGAAAGAACCAGCTGGGGCTCTAG
GGGGTATCCCC
[124 nt withheld, positions 1552-1675]
C
[91 nt withheld, positions 1677-1767]
A
[49 nt withheld, positions 1769-1817]
CCTTTGACGTTGGAGTCCACGTTCTTT
[37 nt withheld, positions 1845-1881]
ACCCTATCTCGGTCTATTCTTTTGATTTATAAGGGATTTTGCCGATTTCGGCCTATTGGTTAAAAAATGA
GCTGATTTAACAAAAATTTAACGCGAATTAATTCTGTGGAATGTGTGTCAGTTAGGGTGTGGAAAGTCCC
CAGGCTCCCCAGCAGGCAGAAGTATGCAAAGCATGCATCTCAATTAGTCAGCAACCAGGTGTGGAAAGTC
CCCAGGCTCCCCAGCAGGCAGAAGTATGCAAAGCATGCATCTCAATTAGTCAGCAACCATAGTCCCGCCC
CTAACTCCGCCCATCCCGCCCCTAACTCCGCCCAGTTCCGCCCATTCTCCGCCCCATGGCTGACTAATTT
TTTTTATTTATGCAGAGGCCGAGGCCGCCTCTGCCTCTGAGCTATTCCAGAAGTAGTGAGGAGGCTTTTT
TGGAGGCCTAGGCTTTTGCAAAAAGCTCCCGGGAGCTTGTATATCCATTTTCGGATCTGATCAGCACGTG
TTGACAATTAATCATCGGCATAGTATATCGGCATAGTATAATACGACAAGGTGAGGAACTAAACCATGGC
CAAGTTGACCAGTGCCGTTCCGGTGCTCACCGCGCGCGACGTCGCCGGAGCGGTCGAGTTCTGGACCGAC
CGGCTCGGGTTCTCCCGGGACTTCGTGGAGGACGACTTCGCCGGTGTGGTCCGGGACGACGTGACCCTGT
TCATCAGCGCGGTCCAGGACCAGGTGGTGCCGGACAACACCCTGGCCTGGGTGTGGGTGCGCGGCCTGGA
CGAGCTGTACGCCGAGTGGTCGGAGGTCGTGTCCACGAACTTCCGGGACGCCTCCGGGCCGGCCATGACC
GAGATCGGCGAGCAGCCGTGGGGGCGGGAGTTCGCCCTGCGCGACCCGGCCGGCAACTGCGTGCACTTCG
TGGCCGAGGAGCAGGACTGACACGTGCTACGAGATTTCGATTCCACCGCCGCCTTCTATGAAAGGTTGGG
CTTCGGAATCGTTTTCCGGGACGCCGGCTGGATGATCCTCCAGCGCGGGGATCTCATGCTGGAGTTCTTC
GCCCACCCCAACTTGTTTATTGCAGCTTATAATGGTTACAAATAAAGCAATAGCATCACAAATTTCACAA
ATAAAGCATTTTTTTCACTGCATTCTAGTTGTGGTTTGTCCAAACTCATCAATGTATCTTATCATGTCTG
TATACCGTCGACCTCTAGCTAGAGCTTGGCGTAATCATGGTCATAGCTGTTTCCTGTGTGAAATTGTTAT
CCGCTCACAATTCCACACAACATACGAGCCGGAAGCATAAAGTGTAAAGCCTGGGGTGCCTAATGAGTGA
GCTAACTTACATTAATTGCGTTGCGCTCACTGCCCGCTTTCCAGTCGGGAAACCTGTCGTGCCAGCTGCA
TTAATGAATCGGCCAACGCGCGGGGAGAGGCGGTTTGCGTATTGGGCGCTCTTCCGCTTCCTCGCTCACT
GACTCGCTGCGCTCGGTCGTTCGGCTGCGGCGAGCGGTATCAGCTCACTCAAAGGCGGTAATACGGTTAT
CCACAGAATCAGGGGATAACGCAGGAAAGAACATGTGAGCAAAAGGCCAGCAAAAGGCCAGGAACCGTAA
AAAGGCCGCGTTGCTGGCGTTTTTCCATAGGCTCCGCCCCCCTGACGAGCATCACAAAAATCGACGCTCA
AGTCAGAGGTGGCGAAACCCGACAGGACTATAAAGATACCAGGCGTTTCCCCCTGGAAGCTCCCTCGTGC
GCTCTCCTGTTCCGACCCTGCCGCTTACCGGATACCTGTCCGCCTTTCTCCCTTCGGGAAGCGTGGCGCT
TTCTCATAGCTCACGCTGTAGGTATCTCAGTTCGGTGTAGGTCGTTCGCTCCAAGCTGGGCTGTGTGCAC
GAACCCCCCGTTCAGCCCGACCGCTGCGCCTTATCCGGTAACTATCGTCTTGAGTCCAACCCGGTAAGAC
ACGACTTATCGCCACTGGCAGCAGCCACTGGTAACAGGATTAGCAGAGCGAGGTATGTAGGCGGTGCTAC
AGAGTTCTTGAAGTGGTGGCCTAACTACGGCTACACTAGAAGAACAGTATTTGGTATCTGCGCTCTGCTG
AAGCCAGTTACCTTCGGAAAAAGAGTTGGTAGCTCTTGATCCGGCAAACAAACCACCGCTGGTAGCGGTG
GTTTTTTTGTTTGCAAGCAGCAGATTACGCGCAGAAAAAAAGGATCTCAAGAAGATCCTTTGATCTTTTC
TACGGGGTCTGACGCTCAGTGGAACGAAAACTCACGTTAAGGGATTTTGGTCATGAGATTATCAAAAAGG
ATCTTCACCTAGATCCTTTTAAATTAAAAATGAAGTTTTAAATCAATCTAAAGTATATATGAGTAAACTT
GGTCTGACAGTTACCAATGCTTAATCAGTGAGGCACCTATCTCAGCGATCTGTCTATTTCGTTCATCCAT
AGTTGCCTGACTCCCCGTCGTGTAGATAACTACGATACGGGAGGGCTTACCATCTGGCCCCAGTGCTGCA
ATGATACCGCGAGACCCACGCTCACCGGCTCCAGATTTATCAGCAATAAACCAGCCAGCCGGAAGGGCCG
AGCGCAGAAGTGGTCCTGCAACTTTATCCGCCTCCATCCAGTCTATTAATTGTTGCCGGGAAGCTAGAGT
AAGTAGTTCGCCAGTTAATAGTTTGCGCAACGTTGTTGCCATTGCTACAGGCATCGTGGTGTCACGCTCG
TCGTTTGGTATGGCTTCATTCAGCTCCGGTTCCCAACGATCAAGGCGAGTTACATGATCCCCCATGTTGT
GCAAAAAAGCGGTTAGCTCCTTCGGTCCTCCGATCGTTGTCAGAAGTAAGTTGGCCGCAGTGTTATCACT
CATGGTTATGGCAGCACTGCATAATTCTCTTACTGTCATGCCATCCGTAAGATGCTTTTCTGTGACTGGT
GAGTACTCAACCAAGTCATTCTGAGAATAGTGTATGCGGCGACCGAGTTGCTCTTGCCCGGCGTCAATAC
GGGATAATACCGCGCCACATAGCAGAACTTTAAAAGTGCTCATCATTGGAAAACGTTCTTCGGGGCGAAA
ACTCTCAAGGATCTTACCGCTGTTGAGATCCAGTTCGATGTAACCCACTCGTGCACCCAACTGATCTTCA
GCATCTTTTACTTTCACCAGCGTTTCTGGGTGAGCAAAAACAGGAAGGCAAAATGCCGCAAAAAAGGGAA
TAAGGGCGACACGGAAATGTTGAATACTCATACTCTTCCTTTTTCAATATTATTGAAGCATTTATCAGGG
TTATTGTCTCATGAGCGGATACATATTTGAATGTATTTAGAAAAATAAACAAATAGGGGTTCCGCGCACA
TTTCCCCGAAAAGTGCCACCTGACGTCGACGGATCGGGAGA
Features (pLannotate 1.2.2; 20 found; start..end, strand, type, name):
     14..66      -  misc_feature   bom (fragment): basis of mobility region from pBR322
    221..600     +  enhancer       CMV enhancer: human cytomegalovirus immediate early enhancer
    601..804     +  promoter       CMV promoter: human cytomegalovirus (CMV) immediate early promoter
    800..833     +  LTR            5' LTR (truncated) (fragment): truncated 5' long terminal repeat (LTR) from HIV-1
    849..867     +  promoter       T7 promoter: promoter for bacteriophage T7 RNA polymerase
   1282..1506    +  polyA_signal   bGH poly(A) signal: bovine growth hormone polyadenylation signal
   1510..1531    +  promoter       SV40 promoter (fragment): SV40 enhancer and early promoter
   1552..1980    +  rep_origin     f1 ori (sequence partly withheld): f1 bacteriophage origin of replication; arrow indicates direction of (+) strand synthesis
   1994..2323    +  promoter       SV40 promoter: SV40 enhancer and early promoter
   2371..2418    +  promoter       EM7 promoter: synthetic bacterial promoter&nbsp
   2437..2811    +  CDS            BleoR: antibiotic-binding protein; Sh ble from Streptoalloteichus hindustanus; confers resistance to bleomycin, phleomycin, and Zeocin™
   2821..2946    +  CDS            ble (fragment): BLE_KLEPN - Experimental evidence at protein level: Swiss-Prot protein existence level 1. Binding protein with a strong affinity to the bleomycin family of antibiotics. Binds to CL990; an antimitotic-antibiotic compound. From Klebsiella pneumoniae.
   2941..3062    +  polyA_signal   SV40 poly(A) signal: SV40 polyadenylation signal
   3135..3151    -  protein_bind   lac operator: The lac repressor binds to the lac operator to inhibit transcription in E. coli. This inhibition can be relieved by adding lactose or isopropyl-β-D-thiogalactopyranoside (IPTG). lac repressor encoded by lacI
   3159..3189    -  promoter       lac promoter: promoter for the E. coli lac operon
   3204..3225    -  protein_bind   CAP binding site: CAP binding activates transcription in the presence of cAMP. E. coli catabolite activator protein
   3238..3330    -  CDS            lacI (fragment): lac repressor; lacI; The lac repressor binds to the lac operator to inhibit transcription in E. coli. This inhibition can be relieved by adding lactose or isopropyl-β-D-thiogalactopyranoside (IPTG).
   3513..4101    -  rep_origin     ori: high-copy-number ColE1/pMB1/pBR322/pUC origin of replication
   4272..5132    -  CDS            AmpR: β-lactamase; bla; confers resistance to ampicillin, carbenicillin, and related antibiotics
   5133..5237    -  promoter       AmpR promoter: bla
