[The description below was written by a language model from this plasmid's Addgene catalogue record and pLannotate feature annotations shown in this document.]
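Description:
pST_pvLEA22mer_mutant_22 (pBS0718) is a 5.3 kb mammalian expression plasmid built on a backbone recorded as YK 02. It carries a 372 bp insert encoding pvLEA22mer_mutant_22, a mutant 22-mer-based variant derived from a late embryogenesis abundant (LEA) protein of the sleeping chironomid Polypedilum vanderplanki. The insert was introduced by Gibson cloning. The automated feature table does not annotate the coding sequence itself, but there is an unannotated gap between the T7 promoter and the bGH polyadenylation signal that is the expected location of the insert. No tags or signal peptides are annotated or stated. Expression in mammalian cells is driven by the human CMV immediate-early enhancer and promoter and terminated by the bGH poly(A) signal. The T7 promoter upstream of the insert could support in vitro transcription or serve as a sequencing primer site.

In E. coli the plasmid is maintained at high copy through a ColE1/pUC-type origin and is selected with ampicillin via the bla gene and its native promoter. An f1 origin is also present. A second cassette places the Sh ble bleomycin/Zeocin resistance gene under tandem SV40 early and EM7 promoters, followed by an SV40 poly(A) signal, so the marker can be selected in both mammalian and bacterial cells. The short HIV-1 LTR, lacI, Klebsiella ble and extra SV40 promoter fragments are probably backbone remnants or annotation artefacts rather than functional elements.

The construct was made for a study testing natural and designed proteins inspired by extremotolerant organisms for condensate formation and modulation of apoptosis in human cells. The depositor notes that this variant was among the worst performers in that assay, inducing apoptosis rather than attenuating it.
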