Addgene plasmid #185222: pST_pvLEA22mer_mutant_22 (pBS0718)
Purpose: For the mammalian expression of the sleeping chironomid protein pvLEA22mer_mutant_22. This is one of the bottom performing targets in our apoptosis assay (it induced apoptosis).
Depositing lab: Pamela Silver. Depositing organization: Harvard Medical School. Publication: Natural and Designed Proteins Inspired by Extremotolerant Organisms Can Form Condensates and Attenuate Apoptosis in Human Cells. Veling MT, Nguyen DT, Thadani NN, Oster ME, Rollins NJ, Brock KP, Bethel NP, Lim S, Baker D, Way JC, Marks DS, Chang RL, Silver PA. ACS Synth Biol. 2022 Mar 18;11(3):1292-1302. doi: 10.1021/acssynbio.1c00572. Epub 2022 Feb 18. PubMed 35176859.
Backbone
  Vector backbone: YK 02
  Vector type: Mammalian Expression
Growth in bacteria
  Bacterial resistance: Ampicillin, 100 μg/mL
  Growth temperature: 37°C
  Growth strain: DH5alpha
  Copy number: High Copy
Gene/Insert
  Gene/Insert name: pvLEA22mer_mutant_22
  Species: P. vanderplanki
  Insert size (bp): 372
  Cloning method: Gibson Cloning
Terms and licenses: Academic/Nonprofit Terms; Industry Terms: Not Available to Industry
Depositor comments: This is one of the bottom performing targets in our apoptosis assay (it induced apoptosis). See supplemental table 2 in our paper to see its performance in our assay. The negative control for this assay is pSecTag2 B which can be obtained from Thermo here https://www.thermofisher.com/order/catalog/product/V90020
How to cite: pST_pvLEA22mer_mutant_22 (pBS0718) was a gift from Pamela Silver (Addgene plasmid # 185222 ; http://n2t.net/addgene:185222 ; RRID:Addgene_185222)
